Addgene plasmid #62616: p148
Purpose: ePathBrick pETM6 vector encoding CsF3H, AaDFR, and DuLAR
Depositing lab: Mattheos Koffas. Depositing organization: Rensselaer Polytechnic Institute. Publication: Improvement of catechin production in Escherichia coli through combinatorial metabolic engineering. Zhao S, Jones JA, Lachance DM, Bhan N, Khalidi O, Venkataraman S, Wang Z, Koffas MA. Metab Eng. 2014 Dec 17;28C:43-53. doi: 10.1016/j.ymben.2014.12.002. PubMed 25527438.
Backbone
  Vector backbone: pETM6
  Backbone size w/o insert (bp): 5203
  Total vector size (bp): 9155
  Vector type: Bacterial Expression, Synthetic Biology
Growth in bacteria
  Bacterial resistance: Ampicillin, 100 μg/mL
  Growth temperature: 37°C
  Growth strain: DH5alpha
  Copy number: High Copy
Gene/Insert 1
  Gene/Insert name: flavaone 3B-hydroxylase (alt name: CsF3H)
  Species: Camellia sinensis
  Insert size (bp): 1200
  Promoter: T7
  Tag / fusion protein: GBD (C terminal on insert)
  Cloning method: Restriction Enzyme; 5′ cloning site NdeI (not destroyed); 3′ cloning site XhoI (not destroyed)
  Sequencing primers: 5′ gcaccgaccaccaccctgac; 3′ cctcatcttcatcaccggc
Gene/Insert 2
  Gene/Insert name: dihydroflavonol 4-reductase (alt name: AaDFR)
  Species: Anthurium andraeanum
  Insert size (bp): 1074
  Promoter: T7
  Tag / fusion protein: SH3 (C terminal on insert)
  Cloning method: Restriction Enzyme; 5′ cloning site NdeI (not destroyed); 3′ cloning site XhoI (not destroyed)
  Sequencing primers: 5′ gatgcataaaggcaccgtttg; 3′ gacgacgtttcggaggcag
Gene/Insert 3
  Gene/Insert name: leucoanthocyanidin reductase (alt name: DuLAR)
  Species: Desmodium uncinatum
  Insert size (bp): 1167
  Promoter: T7
  Tag / fusion protein: PDZ (C terminal on insert)
  Cloning method: Restriction Enzyme; 5′ cloning site NdeI (not destroyed); 3′ cloning site XhoI (not destroyed)
  Sequencing primers: 5′ gaccgttagcggtgcaattc; 3′ ccaggctttctttaacaccacc
Terms and licenses: Academic/Nonprofit Terms; Industry Terms: Not Available to Industry
Depositor comments: All genes were cloned in monocistronic form with T7 promoter and T7 terminator.
How to cite: p148 was a gift from Mattheos Koffas (Addgene plasmid # 62616 ; http://n2t.net/addgene:62616 ; RRID:Addgene_62616)
