[The description below was written by a language model from this plasmid's Addgene catalogue record and pLannotate feature annotations shown in this document.]
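Description:
p148 is a 9,155 bp bacterial expression plasmid built on the ePathBrick vector pETM6, a pET-style backbone designed for modular assembly of multi-gene pathways in Escherichia coli. It is maintained through a ColE1/pBR322-type origin accompanied by the bom and rop elements, and selected with ampicillin via the β-lactamase gene. The catalogue lists it as high copy, although rop is normally associated with copy-number restraint. An f1 origin and short tetracycline-resistance remnants from the parental backbone are also annotated. The backbone carries lacI with its own promoter, supplying the repressor that acts on the lac operators in the expression units.

The payload consists of three plant flavonoid-pathway genes arranged in monocistronic form, so each has its own T7 promoter, lac operator, T7 gene 10 ribosome binding site and T7 terminator. This gives IPTG-inducible expression in hosts that supply T7 RNA polymerase. In order, they encode flavanone 3β-hydroxylase from Camellia sinensis (CsF3H), dihydroflavonol 4-reductase from Anthurium andraeanum (AaDFR) and leucoanthocyanidin reductase from Desmodium uncinatum (DuLAR). The automated annotation labels the first two by their closest parsley and grape homologues.

According to the record, each enzyme bears a C-terminal protein-interaction domain: GBD, SH3 and PDZ respectively. The GBD appears in the feature table as a fragment of human WASP, while the SH3 and PDZ tags are not annotated. Such domains are commonly used to co-localise enzymes on a synthetic scaffold, though no scaffold is encoded here and the record does not state that purpose. S-tag fragments from the vector lie downstream of each gene. Together the three enzymes convert flavanones through dihydroflavonols and leucoanthocyanidins to catechins, and the plasmid was made for combinatorial engineering of catechin production in E. coli.
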