Features (pLannotate 1.2.2; 31 found; start..end, strand, type, name):
      3..27      +  protein_bind   lac operator: The lac repressor binds to the lac operator to inhibit transcription in E. coli. This inhibition can be relieved by adding lactose or isopropyl-β-D-thiogalactopyranoside (IPTG). lac repressor encoded by lacI
     42..64      +  RBS            RBS: efficient ribosome binding site from bacteriophage T7 gene 10 (Olins and Rangwala, 1989)
     72..1175    +  CDS            FHT: FL3H_PETCR - Experimental evidence at protein level: Swiss-Prot protein existence level 1. Involved in the conversion of (2S)-naringenin to (+)-(2R/3R)- dihydrokaempferol. From Petroselinum crispum (Parsley) (Petroselinum hortense).
   1176..1271    +  CDS            WAS (fragment): WASP_HUMAN - Also known as IMD2. Experimental evidence at protein level: Swiss-Prot protein existence level 1. Effector protein for Rho-type GTPases that regulates actin filament reorganization via its interaction with the Arp2/3 complex (PubMed:12235133, PubMed:12769847, PubMed:16275905). Important for efficient actin polymerization (PubMed:8625410, PubMed:12235133, PubMed:16275905). Possible regulator of lymphocyte and platelet function (PubMed:9405671). Mediates actin filament reorganization and the formation of actin pedestals upon infection by pathogenic bacteria (PubMed:18650809). In add
   1287..1328    +  CDS            S-Tag (fragment): affinity and epitope tag derived from pancreatic ribonuclease A
   1384..1431    +  terminator     T7 terminator: transcription terminator for bacteriophage T7 RNA polymerase
   1465..1483    +  promoter       T7 promoter: promoter for bacteriophage T7 RNA polymerase
   1484..1508    +  protein_bind   lac operator: The lac repressor binds to the lac operator to inhibit transcription in E. coli. This inhibition can be relieved by adding lactose or isopropyl-β-D-thiogalactopyranoside (IPTG). lac repressor encoded by lacI
   1523..1545    +  RBS            RBS: efficient ribosome binding site from bacteriophage T7 gene 10 (Olins and Rangwala, 1989)
   1568..2545    +  CDS            DFR: DFRA_VITVI - Experimental evidence at protein level: Swiss-Prot protein existence level 1. Bifunctional enzyme involved in flavonoid metabolism. From Vitis vinifera (Grape).
   2642..2683    +  CDS            S-Tag (fragment): affinity and epitope tag derived from pancreatic ribonuclease A
   2739..2786    +  terminator     T7 terminator: transcription terminator for bacteriophage T7 RNA polymerase
   2820..2838    +  promoter       T7 promoter: promoter for bacteriophage T7 RNA polymerase
   2839..2863    +  protein_bind   lac operator: The lac repressor binds to the lac operator to inhibit transcription in E. coli. This inhibition can be relieved by adding lactose or isopropyl-β-D-thiogalactopyranoside (IPTG). lac repressor encoded by lacI
   2878..2900    +  RBS            RBS: efficient ribosome binding site from bacteriophage T7 gene 10 (Olins and Rangwala, 1989)
   2908..4053    +  CDS            LAR: LAR_DESUN - Experimental evidence at protein level: Swiss-Prot protein existence level 1. Catalyzes the synthesis of catechin from 3,4-cis- leucocyanidin. Also synthesizes afzelechin and gallocatechin. From Desmodium uncinatum (Silverleaf Spanish clover) (Hedysarum uncinatum).
   4090..4131    +  CDS            S-Tag (fragment): affinity and epitope tag derived from pancreatic ribonuclease A
   4187..4234    +  terminator     T7 terminator: transcription terminator for bacteriophage T7 RNA polymerase
   4278..4733    +  rep_origin     f1 ori (sequence partly withheld): f1 bacteriophage origin of replication; arrow indicates direction of (+) strand synthesis
   4848..5708    -  CDS            AmpR: β-lactamase; bla; confers resistance to ampicillin, carbenicillin, and related antibiotics
   5709..5801    -  promoter       AmpR promoter: bla
   5882..6470    +  rep_origin     ori: high-copy-number ColE1/pMB1/pBR322/pUC origin of replication
   6656..6798    -  misc_feature   bom: basis of mobility region from pBR322
   6900..7091    -  CDS            rop: Rop protein, which maintains plasmids at low copy number; rop
   7108..7488    +  CDS            YPB1_ECOLX: Protein predicted: Swiss-Prot protein existence level 4. From Escherichia coli.
   7550..7614    -  CDS            TcR (fragment): tetracycline efflux protein; tet; confers resistance to tetracycline
   7629..7650    -  protein_bind   CAP binding site: CAP binding activates transcription in the presence of cAMP. E. coli catabolite activator protein
   7663..8745    -  CDS            lacI: lac repressor; lacI; The lac repressor binds to the lac operator to inhibit transcription in E. coli. This inhibition can be relieved by adding lactose or isopropyl-β-D-thiogalactopyranoside (IPTG).
   8746..8823    -  promoter       lacI promoter: lacI
   8831..9104    -  CDS            TcR (fragment): tetracycline efflux protein; tet; confers resistance to tetracycline
   9139..2       +  promoter       T7 promoter (across the origin): promoter for bacteriophage T7 RNA polymerase
>Addgene plasmid #62616 | p148 | depositor full sequence | sequence record 102932 | p148 sequence 9155 bps
GGGGAATTGTGAGCGGATAACAATTCCCCTCTAGAAATAATTTTGTTTAACTTTAAGAAGGAGATATACA
TATGGCACCGACCACCACCCTGACCGCACTGGCAGAAGAAAAAAGCCTGCAGCAGAAATTTGTTCGTGAT
GAAGATGAACGTCCGAAAGTTGCCTATAATGTGTTTAGCAATGAAATCCCGGTTATTAGCCTGGCAGGTA
TTGATGAAATTGAAGGTCGTCGTAGCGAAATTTGCCGTAAAATTGTTGAAGCATGTGAAGGTTGGGGTGT
TTTTCAGGTTGTTGATCATGGTGTTGATGCAAATCTGATTGCAGAAATGACCCGTCTGGCACGTGAATTT
TTTGCACTGCCTCCGGAAGAAAAACTGCGTTTTGATATGAGCGGTGGTAAAAAAGGTGGTTTTATTGTTA
GCAGCCATCTGCAGGGTGAAGCAGTTCAGGATTGGCGTGAAATTGTTACCTATTTCAGCTATCCGATTCG
TGCACGTGATTATAGCCGTTGGCCTGATAAACCGGAAGGTTGGCGTGCAGTTACCGAAACCTATAGCGAA
AAACTGATGGATCTGGCATGTAAACTGCTGGAAGTTCTGAGCGAAGCAATGGGTCTGGAAAAAGAGGCAC
TGACCAAAGCATGTGTTGATATGGATCAGAAAGTGGTGATCAACTTCTATCCGAAATGTCCGCAGCCGGA
TCTGACCCTGGGTCTGAAACGTCATACCGATCCGGGTACAATTACCCTGCTGCTGCAAGATCAGGTGGGT
GGTCTGCAGGCAACCCGTGATGGTGGCAAAACCTGGATTACCGTTCAGCCGGTTGAAGGTGCATTTGTTG
TTAATCTGGGTGATCATGGCCATTATCTGAGCAATGGTCGCTTTAAAAACGCAGATCATCAGGCAGTTGT
TAATAGCAATTGTAGCCGTCTGAGCATTGCAACCTTTCAGAATCCGGCACCGGAAGCAACCGTTTATCCG
CTGAAAATTCGTGAAGGTGAAAAACCGATTCTGGAAGAACCGATTACCTTTGCCGATATGTATAAACGCA
AAATGAGCAAAGATATCGAGCTGGCCAAACTGAAAAAACTGGCGAAAGAAAAAAAACTGCTGCAAGACCA
GCAGGATATCGAAAAAGCAAAACTGGAAATCAAAAGCACCGATGAAATCTTCGCCCTGGTTGGTGCACTG
ATGCATGTTATGCAGAAACGTAGCCGTGCAATTCATAGCAGTGATGAAGGTGAAGATCAAGCCGGTGATG
AAGATGAGGATTAACTCGAGTCTGGTAAAGAAACCGCTGCTGCGAAATTTGAACGCCAGCACATGGACTC
GTCTACTAGTCGCAGCTTAATTAACCTAAACTGCTGCCACCGCTGAGCAATAACTAGCATAACCCCTTGG
GGCCTCTAAACGGGTCTTGAGGGGTTTTTTGCTAGGATCGAGATCGATCTCGATCCCGCGAAATTAATAC
GACTCACTATAGGGGAATTGTGAGCGGATAACAATTCCCCTCTAGAAATAATTTTGTTTAACTTTAAGAA
GGAGATATACATATGATGCATAAAGGCACCGTTTGTGTTACCGGTGCAGCAGGTTTTGTTGGTAGCTGGC
TGATTATGCGTCTGCTGGAACAGGGTTATAGCGTTAAAGCAACCGTTCGTGATCCGAGCAATATGAAAAA
AGTTAAACATCTGCTGGATCTGCCTGGTGCAGCAAATCGTCTGACCCTGTGGAAAGCAGATCTGGTTGAT
GAAGGTAGCTTTGATGAACCGATTCAGGGTTGTACCGGTGTTTTTCATGTTGCAACCCCGATGGATTTTG
AAAGCAAAGATCCGGAAAGCGAAATGATTAAACCGACCATTGAAGGTATGCTGAATGTTCTGCGTAGCTG
TGCCCGTGCAAGCAGCACCGTTCGTCGTGTTGTTTTTACCAGCAGCGCAGGTACAGTTAGCATTCATGAA
GGTCGTCGTCATCTGTATGATGAAACCAGTTGGAGTGATGTTGATTTTTGCCGTGCCAAAAAAATGACCG
GCTGGATGTATTTTGTTAGCAAAACCCTGGCAGAAAAAGCAGCATGGGATTTTGCAGAGAAAAATAACAT
CGACTTCATCAGCATTATTCCGACCCTGGTTAATGGTCCGTTTGTTATGCCGACCATGCCTCCGAGCATG
CTGAGCGCACTGGCACTGATTACCCGTAATGAACCGCATTATAGCATTCTGAATCCGGTGCAGTTTGTTC
ATCTGGATGATCTGTGTAACGCCCACATTTTTCTGTTTGAATGTCCGGATGCAAAAGGTCGTTATATTTG
TAGCAGCCATGATGTTACCATTGCAGGTCTGGCACAGATTCTGCGTCAGCGTTATCCGGAATTTGATGTT
CCGACCGAATTTGGTGAAATGGAAGTGTTTGATATCATCAGCTATAGCAGCAAAAAACTGACGGATCTGG
GTTTCGAATTCAAATATAGCCTGGAAGATATGTTCGATGGTGCAATTCAGAGCTGTCGTGAAAAAGGTCT
GCTGCCTCCGGCAACCAAAGAACCGAGCTATGCAACCGAACAGCTGATTGCAACCGGTCAGGATAATGGT
CATCCTCCTCCTGCACTGCCTCCGAAACGTCGTCGTTAACTCGAGTCTGGTAAAGAAACCGCTGCTGCGA
AATTTGAACGCCAGCACATGGACTCGTCTACTAGTCGCAGCTTAATTAACCTAAACTGCTGCCACCGCTG
AGCAATAACTAGCATAACCCCTTGGGGCCTCTAAACGGGTCTTGAGGGGTTTTTTGCTAGGATCGAGATC
GATCTCGATCCCGCGAAATTAATACGACTCACTATAGGGGAATTGTGAGCGGATAACAATTCCCCTCTAG
AAATAATTTTGTTTAACTTTAAGAAGGAGATATACATATGACCGTTAGCGGTGCAATTCCGAGCATGACC
AAAAATCGTACCCTGGTTGTTGGTGGCACCGGTTTTATTGGTCAGTTTATTACCAAAGCAAGCCTGGGTT
TTGGTTATCCGACCTTTCTGCTGGTTCGTCCGGGTCCGGTTAGCCCGAGCAAAGCAGTTATTATCAAAAC
CTTTCAGGATAAAGGTGCCAAAGTGATTTATGGCGTGATCAACGATAAAGAATGCATGGAAAAAATTCTG
AAAGAGTACGAGATCGACGTTGTTATTAGCCTGGTGGGTGGTGCACGTCTGCTGGATCAGCTGACCCTGC
TGGAAGCAATTAAAAGCGTTAAAACCATCAAACGTTTTCTGCCGAGCGAATTTGGCCATGATGTTGATCG
TACCGATCCGGTTGAACCGGGTCTGACCATGTATAAAGAAAAACGTCTGGTGCGTCGTGCCGTTGAAGAA
TATGGTATTCCGTTTACCAATATCTGCTGCAATAGCATTGCAAGCTGGCCGTATTATGATAATTGTCATC
CGAGCCAGGTTCCGCCTCCGATGGATCAGTTTCAGATTTATGGTGATGGTAACACCAAAGCCTATTTCAT
TGATGGCAACGATATCGGCAAATTTACCATGAAAACCATCGATGATATTCGCACCCTGAACAAAAATGTT
CATTTTCGTCCGAGCAGCAACTGCTACAGCATTAATGAACTGGCAAGCCTGTGGGAGAAAAAAATCGGTC
GTACACTGCCTCGTTTTACCGTTACCGCAGATAAACTGCTGGCACATGCAGCAGAAAACATTATTCCGGA
AAGCATTGTTAGCAGCTTTACCCACGATATCTTTATTAACGGTTGCCAGGTGAACTTTAGCATCGATGAA
CATAGTGATGTGGAAATCGATACACTGTATCCGGATGAAAAATTTCGTAGCCTGGATGATTGCTATGAAG
ATTTTGTTCCGATGGTGCACGATAAAATTCATGCAGGTAAAAGCGGTGAAATCAAAATCAAAGATGGTAA
ACCGCTGGTTCAGACCGGCACCATTGAAGAAATTAACAAAGACATTAAAACCCTGGTGGAAACCCAGCCG
AATGAAGAGATCAAAAAAGATATGAAAGCACTGGTTGAAGCCGTTCCGATTAGCGCAATGGGTGGTGTTA
AAGAAAGCCTGGTTTAACTCGAGTCTGGTAAAGAAACCGCTGCTGCGAAATTTGAACGCCAGCACATGGA
CTCGTCTACTAGTCGCAGCTTAATTAACCTAAACTGCTGCCACCGCTGAGCAATAACTAGCATAACCCCT
TGGGGCCTCTAAACGGGTCTTGAGGGGTTTTTTGCTAGCGAAAGGAGGAGTCGACTATATCCGGATTGGC
GAATGGG
[124 nt withheld, positions 4278-4401]
C
[91 nt withheld, positions 4403-4493]
A
[49 nt withheld, positions 4495-4543]
CCTTTGACGTTGGAGTCCACGTTCTTT
[37 nt withheld, positions 4571-4607]
ACCCTATCTCGGTCTATTCTTTTGATTTATAAGGGATTTTGCCGATTTCGGCCTATTGGTTAAAAAATGA
GCTGATTTAACAAAAATTTAACGCGAATTTTAACAAAATATTAACGTTTACAATTTCTGGCGGCACGATG
GCATGAGATTATCAAAAAGGATCTTCACCTAGATCCTTTTAAATTAAAAATGAAGTTTTAAATCAATCTA
AAGTATATATGAGTAAACTTGGTCTGACAGTTACCAATGCTTAATCAGTGAGGCACCTATCTCAGCGATC
TGTCTATTTCGTTCATCCATAGTTGCCTGACTCCCCGTCGTGTAGATAACTACGATACGGGAGGGCTTAC
CATCTGGCCCCAGTGCTGCAATGATACCGCGAGACCCACGCTCACCGGCTCCAGATTTATCAGCAATAAA
CCAGCCAGCCGGAAGGGCCGAGCGCAGAAGTGGTCCTGCAACTTTATCCGCCTCCATCCAGTCTATTAAT
TGTTGCCGGGAAGCTAGAGTAAGTAGTTCGCCAGTTAATAGTTTGCGCAACGTTGTTGCCATTGCTACAG
GCATCGTGGTGTCACGCTCGTCGTTTGGTATGGCTTCATTCAGCTCCGGTTCCCAACGATCAAGGCGAGT
TACATGATCCCCCATGTTGTGCAAAAAAGCGGTTAGCTCCTTCGGTCCTCCGATCGTTGTCAGAAGTAAG
TTGGCCGCAGTGTTATCACTCATGGTTATGGCAGCACTGCATAATTCTCTTACTGTCATGCCATCCGTAA
GATGCTTTTCTGTGACTGGTGAGTACTCAACCAAGTCATTCTGAGAATAGTGTATGCGGCGACCGAGTTG
CTCTTGCCCGGCGTCAATACGGGATAATACCGCGCCACATAGCAGAACTTTAAAAGTGCTCATCATTGGA
AAACGTTCTTCGGGGCGAAAACTCTCAAGGATCTTACCGCTGTTGAGATCCAGTTCGATGTAACCCACTC
GTGCACCCAACTGATCTTCAGCATCTTTTACTTTCACCAGCGTTTCTGGGTGAGCAAAAACAGGAAGGCA
AAATGCCGCAAAAAAGGGAATAAGGGCGACACGGAAATGTTGAATACTCATACTCTTCCTTTTTCAATCA
TGATTGAAGCATTTATCAGGGTTATTGTCTCATGAGCGGATACATATTTGAATGTATTTAGAAAAATAAA
CAAATAGGTCATGACCAAAATCCCTTAACGTGAGTTTTCGTTCCACTGAGCGTCAGACCCCGTAGAAAAG
ATCAAAGGATCTTCTTGAGATCCTTTTTTTCTGCGCGTAATCTGCTGCTTGCAAACAAAAAAACCACCGC
TACCAGCGGTGGTTTGTTTGCCGGATCAAGAGCTACCAACTCTTTTTCCGAAGGTAACTGGCTTCAGCAG
AGCGCAGATACCAAATACTGTCCTTCTAGTGTAGCCGTAGTTAGGCCACCACTTCAAGAACTCTGTAGCA
CCGCCTACATACCTCGCTCTGCTAATCCTGTTACCAGTGGCTGCTGCCAGTGGCGATAAGTCGTGTCTTA
CCGGGTTGGACTCAAGACGATAGTTACCGGATAAGGCGCAGCGGTCGGGCTGAACGGGGGGTTCGTGCAC
ACAGCCCAGCTTGGAGCGAACGACCTACACCGAACTGAGATACCTACAGCGTGAGCTATGAGAAAGCGCC
ACGCTTCCCGAAGGGAGAAAGGCGGACAGGTATCCGGTAAGCGGCAGGGTCGGAACAGGAGAGCGCACGA
GGGAGCTTCCAGGGGGAAACGCCTGGTATCTTTATAGTCCTGTCGGGTTTCGCCACCTCTGACTTGAGCG
TCGATTTTTGTGATGCTCGTCAGGGGGGCGGAGCCTATGGAAAAACGCCAGCAACGCGGCCTTTTTACGG
TTCCTGGCCTTTTGCTGGCCTTTTGCTCACATGTTCTTTCCTGCGTTATCCCCTGATTCTGTGGATAACC
GTATTACCGCCTTTGAGTGAGCTGATACCGCTCGCCGCAGCCGAACGACCGAGCGCAGCGAGTCAGTGAG
CGAGGAAGCGGAAGAGCGCCTGATGCGGTATTTTCTCCTTACGCATCTGTGCGGTATTTCACACCGCATA
TATGGTGCACTCTCAGTACAATCTGCTCTGATGCCGCATAGTTAAGCCAGTATACACTCCGCTATCGCTA
CGTGACTGGGTCATGGCTGCGCCCCGACACCCGCCAACACCCGCTGACGCGCCCTGACGGGCTTGTCTGC
TCCCGGCATCCGCTTACAGACAAGCTGTGACCGTCTCCGGGAGCTGCATGTGTCAGAGGTTTTCACCGTC
ATCACCGAAACGCGCGAGGCAGCTGCGGTAAAGCTCATCAGCGTGGTCGTGAAGCGATTCACAGATGTCT
GCCTGTTCATCCGCGTCCAGCTCGTTGAGTTTCTCCAGAAGCGTTAATGTCTGGCTTCTGATAAAGCGGG
CCATGTTAAGGGCGGTTTTTTCCTGTTTGGTCACTGATGCCTCCGTGTAAGGGGGATTTCTGTTCATGGG
GGTAATGATACCGATGAAACGAGAGAGGATGCTCACGATACGGGTTACTGATGATGAACATGCCCGGTTA
CTGGAACGTTGTGAGGGTAAACAACTGGCGGTATGGATGCGGCGGGACCAGAGAAAAATCACTCAGGGTC
AATGCCAGCGCTTCGTTAATACAGATGTAGGTGTTCCACAGGGTAGCCAGCAGCATCCTGCGATGCAGAT
CCGGAACATAATGGTGCAGGGCGCTGACTTCCGCGTTTCCAGACTTTACGAAACACGGAAACCGAAGACC
ATTCATGTTGTTGCTCAGGTCGCAGACGTTTTGCAGCAGCAGTCGCTTCACGTTCGCTCGCGTATCGGTG
ATTCATTCTGCTAACCAGTAAGGCAACCCCGCCAGCCTAGCCGGGTCCTCAACGACAGGAGCACGATCAT
GCTAGTCATGCCCCGCGCCCACCGGAAGGAGCTGACTGGGTTGAAGGCTCTCAAGGGCATCGGTCGAGAT
CCCGGTGCCTAATGAGTGAGCTAACTTACATTAATTGCGTTGCGCTCACTGCCCGCTTTCCAGTCGGGAA
ACCTGTCGTGCCAGCTGCATTAATGAATCGGCCAACGCGCGGGGAGAGGCGGTTTGCGTATTGGGCGCCA
GGGTGGTTTTTCTTTTCACCAGTGAGACGGGCAACAGCTGATTGCCCTTCACCGCCTGGCCCTGAGAGAG
TTGCAGCAAGCGGTCCACGCTGGTTTGCCCCAGCAGGCGAAAATCCTGTTTGATGGTGGTTAACGGCGGG
ATATAACATGAGCTGTCTTCGGTATCGTCGTATCCCACTACCGAGATGTCCGCACCAACGCGCAGCCCGG
ACTCGGTAATGGCGCGCATTGCGCCCAGCGCCATCTGATCGTTGGCAACCAGCATCGCAGTGGGAACGAT
GCCCTCATTCAGCATTTGCATGGTTTGTTGAAAACCGGACATGGCACTCCAGTCGCCTTCCCGTTCCGCT
ATCGGCTGAATTTGATTGCGAGTGAGATATTTATGCCAGCCAGCCAGACGCAGACGCGCCGAGACAGAAC
TTAATGGGCCCGCTAACAGCGCGATTTGCTGGTGACCCAATGCGACCAGATGCTCCACGCCCAGTCGCGT
ACCGTCTTCATGGGAGAAAATAATACTGTTGATGGGTGTCTGGTCAGAGACATCAAGAAATAACGCCGGA
ACATTAGTGCAGGCAGCTTCCACAGCAATGGCATCCTGGTCATCCAGCGGATAGTTAATGATCAGCCCAC
TGACGCGTTGCGCGAGAAGATTGTGCACCGCCGCTTTACAGGCTTCGACGCCGCTTCGTTCTACCATCGA
CACCACCACGCTGGCACCCAGTTGATCGGCGCGAGATTTAATCGCCGCGACAATTTGCGACGGCGCGTGC
AGGGCCAGACTGGAGGTGGCAACGCCAATCAGCAACGACTGTTTGCCCGCCAGTTGTTGTGCCACGCGGT
TGGGAATGTAATTCAGCTCCGCCATCGCCGCTTCCACTTTTTCCCGCGTTTTCGCAGAAACGTGGCTGGC
CTGGTTCACCACGCGGGAAACGGTCTGATAAGAGACACCGGCATACTCTGCGACATCGTATAACGTTACT
GGTTTCACATTCACCACCCTGAATTGACTCTCTTCCGGGCGCTATCATGCCATACCGCGAAAGGTTTTGC
GCCATTCGATGGTGTCCGGGATCTCGACGCTCTCCCTTATGCGACTCCTGCATTAGGAAGCAGCCCAGTA
GTAGGTTGAGGCCGTTGAGCACCGCCGCCGCAAGGAATGGTGCATGCAAGGAGATGGCGCCCAACAGTCC
CCCGGCCACGGGGCCTGCCACCATACCCACGCCGAAACAAGCGCTCATGAGCCCGAAGTGGCGAGCCCGA
TCTTCCCCATCGGTGATGTCGGCGATATAGGCGCCAGCAACCGCACCTGTGGCGCCGGTGATGCCGGCCA
CGATGCGTCCGGCGTAGCCTAGGATCGAGATCGATCTCGATCCCGCGAAATTAATACGACTCACTATA
