>Addgene plasmid #62616 | p148 | addgene partial sequence | sequence record 117279 | pBRrevBam 5'-GGTGATGTCGGCGATATAGG-3'
TCCGGCGTAGCCTAGGATCGAGATCGATCTCGATCCCGCGAAATTAATACGACTCACTATAGGGGAATTG
TGAGCGGATAACAATTCCCCTCTAGAAATAATTTTGTTTAACTTTAAGAAGGAGATATACATATGGCACC
GACCACCACCCTGACCGCACTGGCAGAAGAAAAAAGCCTGCAGCAGAAATTTGTTCGTGATGAAGATGAA
CGTCCGAAAGTTGCCTATAATGTGTTTAGCAATGAAATCCCGGTTATTAGCCTGGCAGGTATTGATGAAA
TTGAAGGTCGTCGTAGCGAAATTTGCCGTAAAATTGTTGAAGCATGTGAAGGTTGGGGTGTTTTTCAGGT
TGTTGATCATGGTGTTGATGCAAATCTGATTGCAGAAATGACCCGTCTGGCACGTGAATTTTTTGCACTG
CCTCCGGAAGAAAAACTGCGTTTTGATATGAGCGGTGGTAAAAAAGGTGGTTTTATTGTTAGCAGCCATC
TGCAGGGTGAAGCAGTTCAGGATTGGCGTGAAATTGTTACCTATTTCAGCTATCCGATTCGTGCACGTGA
TTATAGCCGTTGGCCTGATAAACCGGAAGGTTGGCGTGCAGTTACCGAAACCTATAGCGAAAAACTGATG
GATCTGGCATGTAAACTGCTGGAAGTTCTGAGCGAAGCAATGGGTCTGGAAA
