>Addgene plasmid #62616 | p148 | addgene partial sequence | sequence record 118212 | pK03-R 5'-TTAATGCGCCGCTACAGGGCG-3'
ATTGCTCAGCGGTGGCAGCAGTTTAGGTTAATTAAGCTGCGACTAGTAGACGAGTCCATGTGCTGGCGTT
CAAATTTCGCAGCAGCGGTTTCTTTACCAGACTCGAGTTAAACCAGGCTTTCTTTAACACCACCCATTGC
GCTAATCGGAACGGCTTCAACCAGTGCTTTCATATCTTTTTTGATCTCTTCATTCGGCTGGGTTTCCACC
AGGGTTTTAATGTCTTTGTTAATTTCTTCAATGGTGCCGGTCTGAACCAGCGGTTTACCATCTTTGATTT
TGATTTCACCGCTTTTACCTGCATGAATTTTATCGTGCACCATCGGAAC
