>Addgene plasmid #62616 | p148 | addgene partial sequence | sequence record 118248 | CsF3H-C 5'-GAAGCAACCGTTTATCCGCT-3'
ATTACCTTTGCCGATATGTATAAACGCAAAATGAGCAAAGATATCGAGCTGGCCAAACTGAAAAAACTGG
CGAAAGAAAAAAAACTGCTGCAAGACCAGCAGGATATCGAAAAAGCAAAACTGGAAATCAAAAGCACCGA
TGAAATCTTCGCCCTGGTTGGTGCACTGATGCATGTTATGCAGAAACGTAGCCGTGCAATTCATAGCAGT
GATGAAGGTGAAGATCAAGCCGGTGATGAAGATGAGGATTAACTCGAGTCTGGTAAAGAAACCGCTGCTG
CGAAATTTGAACGCCAGCACATGGACTCGTCTACTAGTCGCAGCTTAATTAACCTAAACTGCTGCCACCG
CTGAGCAATAACTAGCATAACCCCTTGGGGCCTCTAAACGGGTCTTGAGGGGTTTTTTGCTAGGATCGAG
ATCGATCTCGATCCCGCGAAATTAATACGACTCACTATAGGGGAATTGTGAGCGGATAACAATTCCCCTC
TAGAAATAATTTTGTTTAACTTTAAGAAGGAGATATACATATGATGCATAAAGGCACCGTTTGTGTTACC
GGTGCAGCAGGTTTTGTTGGTAGCTGGCTGATTATGCGTCTGCTGGAACAGGGTTATAGCGTTAAAGCAA
CCGTTCGTGATCCGAGCAATATGAAAAAAGTTAAACATCTGCTGGATCTGCCTGGTGCAGCAAATCGTCT
GACCCTGTGGAAAGCAGATCTGGTTGATGAAGGTAGCTTTGATGAACCGATTCAGGGTTGTACCGGTGTT
TTTCATGTTGCAACCCCGATGGATTTTGAAAGCAAAGATCCGGAAAGCG
