>Addgene plasmid #62616 | p148 | addgene partial sequence | sequence record 118252 | DuLAR-N 5'-CCCACCAGGCTAATAACAACG-3'
TTCTTTATCGTTGATCACGCCATAAATCACTTTGGCACCTTTATCCTGAAAGGTTTTGATAATAACTGCT
TTGCTCGGGCTAACCGGACCCGGACGAACCAGCAGAAAGGTCGGATAACCAAAACCCAGGCTTGCTTTGG
TAATAAACTGACCAATAAAACCGGTGCCACCAACAACCAGGGTACGATTTTTGGTCATGCTCGGAATTGC
ACCGCTAACGGTCATATGTATATCTCCTTCTTAAAGTTAAACAAAATTATTTCTAGAGGGGAATTGTTAT
CCGCTCACAATTCCCCTATAGTGAGTCGTATTAATTTCGCGGGATCGAGATCGATCTCGATCCTAGCAAA
AAACCCCTCAAGACCCGTTTAGAGGCCCCAAGGGGTTATGCTAGTTATTGCTCAGCGGTGGCAGCAGTTT
AGGTTAATTAAGCTGCGACTAGTAGACGAGTCCATGTGCTGGCGTTCAAATTTCGCAGCAGCGGTTTCTT
TACCAGACTCGAGTTAACGACGACGTTTCGGAGGCAGTGCAGGAGGAGGATGACCATTATCCTGACCGGT
TGCAATCAGCTGTTCGGTTGCATAGCTCGGTTCTTTGGTTGCCGGAGGCAGCAGACCTTTTTCACGACAG
CTCTGAATTGCACCATCGAACATATCTTCCAGGCTATATTTGAATTCGAAACCCAGATCCGTCAGTTTTT
TGCTGCTATAGCTGATGATATCAAACACTTCCATTTCACCAAATTCGGTCGGAACATCAAATTCCGGATA
ACGCTGACGCAGAATCTGTGCCAGACCTGCAATGGTAACATCATGGCTGCT
